>Addgene plasmid #71015 | pFOSGE_COF2A09 | depositor partial sequence | sequence record 126957 | insert
ATGATCGAGGCCTTTGCGAATCATTTCAGCAGCCATCTGGGACGCCACCTCTTCTACTGGGCCATCGAAT
CGAGCAGCGCCACCTCGGGTAACTACGGCCTCAACCTGCGGCTCTCCGAGCTGATCAACAAGTTCCACGG
CCCCCTCGAGCGGGGAGTGCAAGTGCTGGACCACCTGCTCACCCTCGAGGAGGACGATTTCGCCGGCCAC
TGGGGCAGCGCCTACGCGCACAACTATGAGCCGGAGTACGCCGCTCGGGTGCCGGAGAACGAGGAGCTGC
CGCCTCCAGAACACATGGAAACCCTGAACAATGGCAACGGGCTGCTCCACTCGCCGCCCCACAATCACCA
GCAGCAGCAGCAGCAACAACAGCGAGGCGGAGGAGGAGCATCGCCAGCTGGAGGCGGAGGAGGTCCCTCT
GCCGCAGCGGATCACAATATCCAGATAACGCAGCCTATCAGTGCTCCATCCTCGCCGTTGGCTTCACCGG
GCGCCCTCAACAGCAGTGGCAGCAGCAGTGGTGGTGGTGCAGGAAGTGCCGGAGGAATCTCCGGCAGTCC
CACCGCCTTTTGTCTGCCCTCCAGTTCCGCAGCGGCAGCGGTGGCTGCCATTTCCGCTACGCCCACCAGT
GGGAGTGGATCGTATGTGTGCTCTGCCGGAACCAATTGGCATTTCGCAGCTGTGGCAGCATCCAACGCCA
TCGATACGGCTGATCCCAACTGGCAGGCCAGCAAGGCGACGGTCCTCGAGAGGAATGCAGCCATGTTCAA
CAACGAACTCATGTCCGATGTCAAGTTCATTGTGGGCGGAGAGTTCGACATCGATCCCATTCAGACCATT
CCCGCCCACAAATATATTCTCGCCACGGGCAGTTCCGTATTCTATGCTATGTTCTATGGAGGACTGGCGG
AGAACAAGCAGGAAATCAAAGTGCCTGACGTGGAACCCACTGCCTTCCTAACGTTGCTAAGGTACCTTTA
TTGTGATGAAATCAAACTGGAACCTGAACACATTCTGGCCACGCTCTATGCAGCCAAGAAGTACATTGTC
CCGCACTTAGCCAGAGCATGCGTCAACTATCTGGAGGTGAAGTTGACGGCAAAAAACGCCTGCCTACTTC
TCAGTCAATCGCGTCTGTTCGAGGAGCCCGAGCTGATGCAACGTTGCTGGGAAGTGATCGACGCCCAGGC
CGAGATGGCGGTTAAGTCCGAGGACTTTGTGGATATTGATCTCAAGACCTTTGAGTCAATTCTTTCGCGA
GAGACACTCAACTGCAAGGAGATACACTTGTTCGAGGCGGCCCTTAACTGGGCAATGAACGCCTGCGAGA
AGATGAGCATCGATGACACGCCGCAGAACAAGCGCCGGCTGCTGGGACAAGCGCTGCACCTCATCCGCAT
TCCCACAATGTCGCTGGAGGAGTTCGCTAACGGCGTGGCCCAGACAGGCATTCTTTCGTCGCAGGAGACG
ATCGACATGTTCCTGCACTTCACTGCCAAGATGAAGCCCTCCCTGGGCTTTCCCACACGCTCCAGGGCGG
GATTAAAGACCCAGGTCTGCCATCGCTTCCAGTCGTGCGCCTATCGCTCGAACCAGTGGCGCTACCGCGG
GCGCTGTGATTCAATTCAGTTTTCTGTTGATCGAAGAATTTTCATTGTGGGTTTTGGACTGTACGGCTCG
TCGACTGGTGCTGCCAACTACAACGTAAAGATCGAACTTAAACGCCTGGGCCGCACGCTTGCAGAGAACG
ACACCAAGTTCTTCTCGGACGGATCAAGCAACACGTTCCACGTCTTCTTCGAGAATCCCATCCAGATCGA
GCCCGAGTGTTATTATACCGCCTCCGTAATTCTCGATGGAAACGAGCTTAGCTTCTTTGGCCAGGAGGGC
ATGTCCGAGGTGCTAATGGGCAATGTGACATTCCAGTTCCAGTGCTCGTCGGAGAGCACCAACGGCACCG
GAGTTCAGGGCGGCCAAATCCCAGAGTTAATCTTCTACGGACCCACCACAGTGACAGCAATGAGCTCGCC
CACCAATTCACTGTGTCCCACGCCAATTGGTGGCAGTTCCTCCAATGCAGGAGCGACTTCAACCGCAGCA
GCCGGAACAGCTGTTCCGAATAGCAGCAATGGATCTGGCAATAACGCCAACAGTTCTGGGGAGGATGGCG
ACGGAAGCACC
