>Addgene plasmid #71015 | pFOSGE_COF2A09 | addgene partial sequence | sequence record 131488 | M13-F20 5'-TGTAAAACGACGGCCAGT-3'
ATTTTGACTGATAGTGACCTGTTCGTTGCAACAAATTGATGAGCAATGCTTTTTTATAATGCCAACTTTG
TACAAAAAAGCAGGCTTCATGATCGAGGCCTTTGCGAATCATTTCAGCAGCCATCTGGGACGCCACCTCT
TCTACTGGGCCATCGAATCGAGCAGCGCCACCTCGGGTAACTACGGCCTCAACCTGCGGCTCTCCGAGCT
GATCAACAAGTTCCACGGCCCCCTCGAGCGGGGAGTGCAAGTGCTGGACCACCTGCTCACCCTCGAGGAG
GACGATTTCGCCGGCCACTGGGGCAGCGCCTACGCGCACAACTATGAGCCGGAGTACGCCGCTCGGGTGC
CGGAGAACGAGGAGCTGCCGCCTCCAGAACACATGGAAACCCTGAACAATGGCAACGGGCTGCTCCACTC
GCCGCCCCACAATCACCAGCAGCAGCAGCAGCAACAACAGCGAGGCGGAGGAGGAGCATCGCCAGCTGGA
GGCGGAGGAGGTCCCTCTGCCGCAGCGGATCACAATATCCAGATAACGCAGCCTATCAGTGCTCCATCCT
CGCCGTTGGCTTCACCGGGCGCCCTCAACAGCAGTGGCAGCAGCAGTGGTGGTGGTGCAGGAAGTGCCGG
AGGAATCTCCGGCAGTCCCACCGCCTTTTGTCTGCCCTCCAGTTCCGCAGCGGCAGCGGTGGCTGCCATT
TCCGCTACGCCCACCAGTGGGAGTGGATCGTATGTGTGCTCTGCCGGAACCAATTGGCATTT
