>Addgene plasmid #71015 | pFOSGE_COF2A09 | addgene partial sequence | sequence record 131489 | M13-Rev 5'-CAGGAAACAGCTATGACC-3'
TTTTATTTTGACTGATAGTGACCTGTTCGTTGCAACAAATTGATAAGCAATGCTTTCTTATAATGCCAAC
TTTGTACAAGAAAGCTGGGTCGGTGCTTCCGTCGCCATCCTCCCCAGAACTGTTGGCGTTATTGCCAGAT
CCATTGCTGCTATTCGGAACAGCTGTTCCGGCTGCTGCGGTTGAAGTCGCTCCTGCATTGGAGGAACTGC
CACCAATTGGCGTGGGACACAGTGAATTGGTGGGCGAGCTCATTGCTGTCACTGTGGTGGGTCCGTAGAA
GATTAACTCTGGGATTTGGCCGCCCTGAACTCCGGTGCCGTTGGTGCTCTCCGACGAGCACTGGAACTGG
AATGTCACATTGCCCATTAGCACCTCGGACATGCCCTCCTGGCCAAAGAAGCTAAGCTCGTTTCCATCGA
GAATTACGGAGGCGGTATAATAACACTCGGGCTCGATCTGGATGGGATTCTCGAAGAAGACGTGGAACGT
GTTGCTTGATCCGTCCGAGAAGAACTTGGTGTCGTTCTCTGCAAGCGTGCGGCCCAGGCGTTTAAGTTCG
ATCTTTACGTTGTAGTTGGCAGCACCAGTCGACGAGCCGTACAGTCCAAAACCCACAATGAAAATTCTTC
GATCAACAGAAAACTGAATTGAATCACAGCGCCCGCGGTAGCGCCACTGGTTCGAGCGATAGGCGCACGA
CTGGAAGCGATGGCAGACCTGGGTCTTTAATCCCGCCCTGGAGCGTGTGGGAAAGCCCAGGG
