[The description below was written by a language model from this plasmid's Addgene catalogue record.]
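Description:
pFOSGE_COF2A09 is a Gateway entry clone built on the Invitrogen pDONR221 donor backbone and carrying the Drosophila melanogaster gene lute (CG43226, corresponding to transcript FBtr0306209) as an insert of about 2.2 kb. It is a high-copy bacterial plasmid selected with kanamycin. The insert was introduced by Gateway cloning; in a pDONR221-derived entry clone this normally means the BP recombination reaction has replaced the donor vector's counter-selectable cassette with the gene of interest, leaving it flanked by attL recombination sites. M13 forward and reverse priming sites on either side of the cloning region are listed for sequencing the insert. No feature table is provided, so the exact boundaries of the insert, whether a stop codon is retained, and the presence of any tags are not stated in the record.

As an entry clone, the plasmid has no promoter intended to express the insert and is not itself an expression construct. Its role is to serve as a sequence-verified source from which the lute coding sequence can be shuttled by LR recombination into any compatible destination vector, which then supplies the promoter, fusion partners or tags, and host-specific elements. The associated publication concerns the context-dependent regulatory functions of transcriptional regulators, which suggests this clone is one member of a larger collection of fly transcription factor and cofactor open reading frames assembled for such assays, although the record does not specify the destination vectors or assay design used with it.
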