Addgene plasmid #71015: pFOSGE_COF2A09
Purpose: Gateway entry clone
Depositing lab: Alexander Stark. Depositing organization: Research Institute of Molecular Pathology (IMP). Publication: Transcriptional regulators form diverse groups with context-dependent regulatory functions. Stampfel G, Kazmar T, Frank O, Wienerroither S, Reiter F, Stark A. Nature. 2015 Nov 9. doi: 10.1038/nature15545. PubMed 26550828.
Backbone
  Vector backbone: pDONR221
  Backbone manufacturer: Invitrogen
  Backbone size w/o insert (bp): 4762
  Vector type: Gateway entry vector
Growth in bacteria
  Bacterial resistance: Kanamycin, 50 μg/mL
  Growth temperature: 37°C
  Growth strain: DH5alpha
  Copy number: High Copy
Gene/Insert
  Gene/Insert name: lute (alt names: FBgn0262871; CG43226, FBtr0306209)
  Species: D. melanogaster (fly)
  Insert size (bp): 2181
  Entrez Gene: lute (a.k.a. Dmel_CG43226, CG14333, CG43226, CG5319, Dmel\CG43226, Dmel_CG14333, Dmel_CG5319, anon-WO0118547.289)
  Cloning method: Gateway Cloning
  Sequencing primers: 5′ M13-F20; 3′ M13R
Terms and licenses: Academic/Nonprofit Terms; Industry Terms: Not Available to Industry
How to cite: pFOSGE_COF2A09 was a gift from Alexander Stark (Addgene plasmid # 71015 ; http://n2t.net/addgene:71015 ; RRID:Addgene_71015)
